Addgene plasmid #105384: pJOG022
Purpose: Synthetic biology
Depositing lab: Johannes Stuttmann. Depositing organization: Martin-Luther-Universitaet Halle-Wittenberg. Publication: Peripheral infrastructure vectors and an extended set of plant parts for the Modular Cloning system. Gantner J, Ordon J, Ilse T, Kretschmer C, Gruetzner R, Lofke C, Dagdas Y, Burstenbinder K, Marillonnet S, Stuttmann J. PLoS One. 2018 May 30;13(5):e0197185. doi: 10.1371/journal.pone.0197185. eCollection 2018. PubMed 29847550.
Backbone
  Vector backbone: pICH41295 (Engler et al., 2014)
  Vector type: Synthetic Biology
Growth in bacteria
  Bacterial resistance: Spectinomycin, 50 μg/mL
  Growth temperature: 37°C
  Growth strain: DH5alpha
  Copy number: High Copy
Gene/Insert
  Gene/Insert name: promotor Zea mays Ubiquitin (1500bp)
  Mutation: BsaI/ BpiI restriction sites removed
  Cloning method: Restriction Enzyme; 5′ cloning site BpiI (destroyed during cloning); 3′ cloning site BpiI (destroyed during cloning)
  Sequencing primers: 5′ CTTTGAGTGAGCTGATACCG; 3′ GGGTTCCGCGCACATTTC
Terms and licenses: Academic/Nonprofit Terms; Industry Terms: Not Available to Industry
How to cite: pJOG022 was a gift from Johannes Stuttmann (Addgene plasmid # 105384 ; http://n2t.net/addgene:105384 ; RRID:Addgene_105384)
