[The description below was written by a language model from this plasmid's Addgene catalogue record and pLannotate feature annotations shown in this document.]
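Description:
pJOG022 is a small (about 3.7 kb) Modular Cloning (MoClo) level 0 part plasmid built in the pICH41295 backbone. It belongs to a set of plant parts assembled to extend the MoClo Golden Gate system. It is a bacterial storage and donor vector rather than an expression construct. It replicates in E. coli from a high-copy ColE1/pUC-type origin and is selected with spectinomycin through the aadA gene, which also confers streptomycin resistance. An AmpR (bla) promoter is annotated upstream of aadA. The short integrase, gentamicin acetyltransferase and lacI fragments in the feature table appear to be non-functional remnants of the resistance cassette's integron origin and the backbone's cloning history, not working genes.

The payload is roughly 1.5 kb of the Zea mays polyubiquitin (Ubi) promoter. It is annotated as two adjacent fragments that together span nearly 1,500 nt, and the split most likely reflects sequence differences from the reference used for annotation. Internal BsaI and BpiI recognition sites were removed from the promoter ("domesticated"), so it is not cut during Golden Gate reactions that use these type IIS enzymes. The fragment was inserted via BpiI sites, which were destroyed during cloning. In the MoClo scheme, level 0 modules like this are normally released with BsaI to give defined overhangs for ordered assembly, although the record does not list the flanking sites or fusion overhangs.

The maize ubiquitin promoter is widely used for strong constitutive expression, particularly in monocots. This plasmid would therefore typically supply the promoter module when a plant transcription unit is assembled with coding sequence, tag and terminator parts. The record gives the purpose only as synthetic biology.
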