Features (pLannotate 1.2.2; 8 found; start..end, strand, type, name):
    110..214     +  promoter       AmpR promoter: bla
    205..285     -  CDS            int (fragment): INT2_ECOLX - Protein inferred from homology: Swiss-Prot protein existence level 3. Putative integrase believed to be involved in the insertion of antibiotic resistance genes into plasmids and transposons. From Escherichia coli.
    373..429     +  CDS            GmR (fragment): gentamycin acetyltransferase; aacC1; confers resistance to gentamycin
    436..1224    +  CDS            aadA: S3AD_ECOLX - Experimental evidence at protein level: Swiss-Prot protein existence level 1. Mediates bacterial resistance to the antibiotics streptomycin and spectinomycin. From Escherichia coli.
   1398..1986    +  rep_origin     ori: high-copy-number ColE1/pMB1/pBR322/pUC origin of replication
   2169..2218    +  CDS            lacI (fragment): lac repressor; lacI; The lac repressor binds to the lac operator to inhibit transcription in E. coli. This inhibition can be relieved by adding lactose or isopropyl-β-D-thiogalactopyranoside (IPTG).
   2238..3454    +  promoter       Ubi promoter (fragment): maize polyubiquitin gene promoter
   3449..3724    +  promoter       Ubi promoter (fragment): maize polyubiquitin gene promoter
>Addgene plasmid #105384 | pJOG022 | addgene full sequence | sequence record 206383 | Addgene NGS Result
GTGGCTCTTCAGTGGACGAAAGGGCCTCGTGATACGCCTATTTTTATAGGTTAATGTCATGATAATAATG
GTTTCTTAGACGTCAGGTGGCACTTTTCGGGGAAATGTGCGCGGAACCCCTATTTGTTTATTTTTCTAAA
TACATTCAAATATGTATCCGCTCATGAGACAATAACCCTGATAAATGCTTCAATAATATTGAAAAAGGAA
GAGTATGCGCTCACGCAACTGGTCCAGAACCTTGACCGAACGCAGCGGTGGTAACGGCGCAGTGGCGGTT
TTCATGGCTTGTTATGACTGTTTTTTTTTGGGGTACAGTCTATGCCTCGGGCATCCAAGCAGCAAGCGCG
TTACGCCGTGGGTCGATGTTTGATGTTATGGAGCAGCAACGATGTTACGCAGCAGGGCAGTCGCCCTAAA
ACAAAGTTAAACATCATGAGGGAAGCGGTGATCGCCGAAGTATCGACTCAACTATCAGAGGTAGTTGGCG
TCATCGAGCGCCATCTCGAACCGACGTTGCTGGCCGTACATTTGTACGGCTCCGCAGTGGATGGCGGCCT
GAAGCCACACAGCGATATTGATTTGCTGGTTACGGTGACCGTAAGGCTTGATGAAACAACGCGGCGAGCT
TTGATCAACGACCTTTTGGAAACTTCGGCTTCCCCTGGAGAGAGCGAGATTCTCCGCGCTGTAGAAGTCA
CCATTGTTGTGCACGACGACATCATTCCGTGGCGTTATCCAGCTAAGCGCGAACTGCAATTTGGAGAATG
GCAGCGCAATGACATTCTTGCAGGTATCTTCGAGCCAGCCACGATCGACATTGATCTGGCTATCTTGCTG
ACAAAAGCAAGAGAACATAGCGTTGCCTTGGTAGGTCCAGCGGCGGAGGAACTCTTTGATCCGGTTCCTG
AACAGGATCTATTTGAGGCGCTAAATGAAACCTTAACGCTATGGAACTCGCCGCCCGACTGGGCTGGCGA
TGAGCGAAATGTAGTGCTTACGTTGTCCCGCATTTGGTACAGCGCAGTAACCGGCAAAATCGCGCCGAAG
GATGTCGCTGCCGACTGGGCAATGGAGCGCCTGCCGGCCCAGTATCAGCCCGTCATACTTGAAGCTAGAC
AGGCTTATCTTGGACAAGAAGAAGATCGCTTGGCCTCGCGCGCAGATCAGTTGGAAGAATTTGTCCATTA
CGTAAAAGGCGAGATCACCAAGGTAGTCGGCAAATAACTGTCAGACCAAGTTTACTCATATATACTTTAG
ATTGATTTAAAACTTCATTTTTAATTTAAAAGGATCTAGGTGAAGATCCTTTTTGATAATCTCATGACCA
AAATCCCTTAACGTGAGTTTTCGTTCCACTGAGCGTCAGACCCCGTAGAAAAGATCAAAGGATCTTCTTG
AGATCCTTTTTTTCTGCGCGTAATCTGCTGCTTGCAAACAAAAAAACCACCGCTACCAGCGGTGGTTTGT
TTGCCGGATCAAGAGCTACCAACTCTTTTTCCGAAGGTAACTGGCTTCAGCAGAGCGCAGATACCAAATA
CTGTTCTTCTAGTGTAGCCGTAGTTAGGCCACCACTTCAAGAACTCTGTAGCACCGCCTACATACCTCGC
TCTGCTAATCCTGTTACCAGTGGCTGCTGCCAGTGGCGATAAGTCGTGTCTTACCGGGTTGGACTCAAGA
CGATAGTTACCGGATAAGGCGCAGCGGTCGGGCTGAACGGGGGGTTCGTGCACACAGCCCAGCTTGGAGC
GAACGACCTACACCGAACTGAGATACCTACAGCGTGAGCTATGAGAAAGCGCCACGCTTCCCGAAGGGAG
AAAGGCGGACAGGTATCCGGTAAGCGGCAGGGTCGGAACAGGAGAGCGCACGAGGGAGCTTCCAGGGGGA
AACGCCTGGTATCTTTATAGTCCTGTCGGGTTTCGCCACCTCTGACTTGAGCGTCGATTTTTGTGATGCT
CGTCAGGGGGGCGGAGCCTATGGAAAAACGCCAGCAACGCGGCCTTTTTACGGTTCCTGGCCTTTTGCTG
GCCTTTTGCTCACATGTTCTTTCCTGCGTTATCCCCTGATTCTGTGGATAACCGTATTACCGCCTTTGAG
TGAGCTGATACCGCTCGCCGCAGCCGAACGACCGAGCGCAGCGAGTCAGTGAGCGAGGAAGCGGAAGAGC
GCCCAATACGCAAACCGCCTCTCCCCGCGCGTTGGCCGATTCATTAATCACTCTGTGGTCTCAGGAGGGT
CGTGCCCCTCTCTAGAGATAATGAGCATTGCATGTCTAAGTTATAAAAAATTACCACATATTTTTTTTGT
CACACTTGTTTGAAGTGCAGTTTATCTATCTTTATACATATATTTAAACTTTACTCTACGAATAATATAA
TCTATAGTACTACAATAATATCAGTGTTTTAGAGAATCATATAAATGAACAGTTAGACATGGTCTAAAGG
ACAATTGAGTATTTTGACAACAGGACTCTACAGTTTTATCTTTTTAGTGTGCATGTGTTCTCCTTTTTTT
TTGCAAATAGCTTCACCTATATAATACTTCATCCATTTTATTAGTACATCCATTTAGGGTTTAGGGTTAA
TGGTTTTTATAGACTAATTTTTTTAGTACATCTATTTTATTCTATTTTAGCCTCTAAATTAAGAAAACTA
AAACTCTATTTTAGTTTTTTTATTTAATAATTTAGATATAAAATAGAATAAAATAAAGTGACTAAAAATT
AAACAAATACCCTTTAAGAAATTAAAAAAACTAAGGAAACATTTTTCTTGTTTCGAGTAGATAATGCCAG
CCTGTTAAACGCCGTCGATCGACGAGTCTAACGGACACCAACCAGCGAACCAGCAGCGTCGCGTCGGGCC
AAGCGAAGCAGACGGCACGGCATCTCTGTCGCTGCCTCTGGACCCCTCTCGAGAGTTCCGCTCCACCGTT
GGACTTGCTCCGCTGTCGGCATCCAGAAATTGCGTGGCGGAGCGGCAGACGTGAGCCGGCACGGCAGGCG
GCCTCCTCCTCCTCTCACGGCACCGGCAGCTACGGGGGATTCCTTTCCCACCGCTCCTTCGCTTTCCCTT
CCTCGCCCGCCGTAATAAATAGACACCCCCTCCACACCCTCTTTCCCCAACCTCGTGTTGTTCGGAGCGC
ACACACACACAACCAGATCTCCCCCAAATCCACCCGTCGGCACCTCCGCTTCAAGGTACGCCGCTCGTCC
TCCCCCCCCCCCCTCTCTACCTTCTCTAGATCGGCGTTCCGGTCCATGGTTAGGGCCCGGTAGTTCTACT
TCTGTTCATGTTTGTGTTAGATCCGTGTTTGTGTTAGATCCGTGCTGCTAGCGTTCGTACACGGATGCGA
CCTGTACGTCAGACACGTTCTGATTGCTAACTTGCCAGTGTTTCTCTTTGGGGAATCCTGGGATGGCTCT
AGCCGTTCCGCAGACGGGATCGATCTAGGATAGGTATACATGTTGATGTGGGTTTTACTGATGCATATAC
ATGATGGCATATGCAGCATCTATTCATATGCTCTAACCTTGAGTACCTATCTATTATAATAAACAAGTAT
GTTTTATAATTATTTTGATCTTGATATACTTGGATGATGGCATATGCAGCAGCTATATGTGGATTTTTTT
AGCCCTGCCTTCATACGCTATTTATTTGCTTGGTACTGTTTCTTTTGTCGATGCTCACCCTGTTGTTTGG
TGTTACTTCTGCAGAATGTGAGACCACGAA
